>Addgene plasmid #100140 | p6330 pHAGE-P-CMVt-N-HA-GAW-HERC2-F6 | addgene full sequence | sequence record 194441 | Addgene NGS Result
CGTAGAAAAGATCAAAGGATCTTCTTGAGATCCTTTTTTTCTGCGCGTAATCTGCTGCTTGCAAACAAAA
AAACCACCGCTACCAGCGGTGGTTTGTTTGCCGGATCAAGAGCTACCAACTCTTTTTCCGAAGGTAACTG
GCTTCAGCAGAGCGCAGATACCAAATACTGTTCTTCTAGTGTAGCCGTAGTTAGGCCACCACTTCAAGAA
CTCTGTAGCACCGCCTACATACCTCGCTCTGCTAATCCTGTTACCAGTGGCTGCTGCCAGTGGCGATAAG
TCGTGTCTTACCGGGTTGGACTCAAGACGATAGTTACCGGATAAGGCGCAGCGGTCGGGCTGAACGGGGG
GTTCGTGCACACAGCCCAGCTTGGAGCGAACGACCTACACCGAACTGAGATACCTACAGCGTGAGCTATG
AGAAAGCGCCACGCTTCCCGAAGGGAGAAAGGCGGACAGGTATCCGGTAAGCGGCAGGGTCGGAACAGGA
GAGCGCACGAGGGAGCTTCCAGGGGGAAACGCCTGGTATCTTTATAGTCCTGTCGGGTTTCGCCACCTCT
GACTTGAGCGTCGATTTTTGTGATGCTCGTCAGGGGGGCGGAGCCTATGGAAAAACGCCAGCAACGCGGC
CTTTTTACGGTTCCTGGCCTTTTGCTGGCCTTTTGCTCACATGTTCTTTCCTGCGTTATCCCCTGATTCT
GTGGATAACCGTATTACCGCCTTTGAGTGAGCTGATACCGCTCGCCGCAGCCGAACGACCGAGCGCAGCG
AGTCAGTGAGCGAGGAAGCGGAAGAGCGCCCAATACGCAAACCGCCTCTCCCCGCGCGTTGGCCGATTCA
TTAATGCAGCAAGCTCATGGCTGACTAATTTTTTTTATTTATGCAGAGGCCGAGGCCGCCTCGGCCTCTG
AGCTATTCCAGAAGTAGTGAGGAGGCTTTTTTGGAGGCCTAGGCTTTTGCAAAAAGCTCCCCGTGGCACG
ACAGGTTTCCCGACTGGAAAGCGGGCAGTGAGCGCAACGCAATTAATGTGAGTTAGCTCACTCATTAGGC
ACCCCAGGCTTTACACTTTATGCTTCCGGCTCGTATGTTGTGTGGAATTGTGAGCGGATAACAATTTCAC
ACAGGAAACAGCTATGACATGATTACGAATTTCACAAATAAAGCATTTTTTTCACTGCATTCTAGTTGTG
GTTTGTCCAAACTCATCAATGTATCTTATCATGTCTGGATCAACTGGATAACTCAAGCTAACCAAAATCA
TCCCAAACTTCCCACCCCATACCCTATTACCACTGCCAATTACCTGTGGTTTCATTTACTCTAAACCTGT
GATTCCTCTGAATTATTTTCATTTTAAAGAAATTGTATTTGTTAAATATGTACTACAAACTTAGTAGTTG
GAAGGGCTAATTCACTCCCAAAGAAGACAAGATATCCTTGATCTGTGGATCTACCACACACAAGGCTACT
TCCCTGATTAGCAGAACTACACACCAGGGCCAGGGGTCAGATATCCACTGACCTTTGGATGGTGCTACAA
GCTAGTACCAGTTGAGCCAGATAAGGTAGAAGAGGCCAATAAAGGAGAGAACACCAGCTTGTTACACCCT
GTGAGCCTGCATGGGATGGATGACCCGGAGAGAGAAGTGTTAGAGTGGAGGTTTGACAGCCGCCTAGCAT
TTCATCACGTGGCCCGAGAGCTGCATCCGGAGTACTTCAAGAACTGCTGATATCGAGCTTGCTACAAGGG
ACTTTCCGCTGGGGACTTTCCAGGGAGGCGTGGCCTGGGCGGGACTGGGGAGTGGCGAGCCCTCAGATCC
TGCATATAAGCAGCTGCTTTTTGCCTGTACTGGGTCTCTCTGGTTAGACCAGATCTGAGCCTGGGAGCTC
TCTGGCTAACTAGGGAACCCACTGCTTAAGCCTCAATAAAGCTTGCCTTGAGTGCTTCAAGTAGTGTGTG
CCCGTCTGTTGTGTGACTCTGGTAACTAGAGATCCCTCAGACCCTTTTAGTCAGTGTGGAAAATCTCTAG
CAGTGGCGCCCGAACAGGGACTTGAAAGCGAAAGGGAAACCAGAGGAGCTCTCTCGACGCAGGACTCGGC
TTGCTGAAGCGCGCACGGCAAGAGGCGAGGGGCGGCGACTGGTGAGTACGCCAAAAATTTTGACTAGCGG
AGGCTAGAAGGAGAGAGATGGGTGCGAGAGCGTCAGTATTAAGCGGGGGAGAATTAGATCGCGATGGGAA
AAAATTCGGTTAAGGCCAGGGGGAAAGAAAAAATATAAATTAAAACATATAGTATGGGCAAGCAGGGAGC
TAGAACGATTCGCAGTTAATCCTGGCCTGTTAGAAACATCAGAAGGCTGTAGACAAATACTGGGACAGCT
ACAACCATCCCTTCAGACAGGATCAGAAGAACTTAGATCATTATATAATACAGTAGCAACCCTCTATTGT
GTGCATCAAAGGATAGAGATAAAAGACACCAAGGAAGCTTTAGACAAGATAGAGGAAGAGCAAAACAAAA
GTAAGACCACCGCACAGCAAGCGGCCGGCCGCTGATCTTCAGACCTGGAGGAGGAGATATGAGGGACAAT
TGGAGAAGTGAATTATATAAATATAAAGTAGTAAAAATTGAACCATTAGGAGTAGCACCCACCAAGGCAA
AGAGAAGAGTGGTGCAGAGAGAAAAAAGAGCAGTGGGAATAGGAGCTTTGTTCCTTGGGTTCTTGGGAGC
AGCAGGAAGCACTATGGGCGCAGCGTCAATGACGCTGACGGTACAGGCCAGACAATTATTGTCTGGTATA
GTGCAGCAGCAGAACAATTTGCTGAGGGCTATTGAGGCGCAACAGCATCTGTTGCAACTCACAGTCTGGG
GCATCAAGCAGCTCCAGGCAAGAATCCTGGCTGTGGAAAGATACCTAAAGGATCAACAGCTCCTGGGGAT
TTGGGGTTGCTCTGGAAAACTCATTTGCACCACTGCTGTGCCTTGGAATGCTAGTTGGAGTAATAAATCT
CTGGAACAGATTTGGAATCACACGACCTGGATGGAGTGGGACAGAGAAATTAACAATTACACAAGCTTAA
TACACTCCTTAATTGAAGAATCGCAAAACCAGCAAGAAAAGAATGAACAAGAATTATTGGAATTAGATAA
ATGGGCAAGTTTGTGGAATTGGTTTAACATAACAAATTGGCTGTGGTATATAAAATTATTCATAATGATA
GTAGGAGGCTTGGTAGGTTTAAGAATAGTTTTTGCTGTACTTTCTATAGTGAATAGAGTTAGGCAGGGAT
ATTCACCATTATCGTTTCAGACCCACCTCCCAACCCCGAGGGGACCCGACAGGCCCGAAGGAATAGAAGA
AGAAGGTGGAGAGAGAGACAGAGACAGATCCATTCGATTAGTGAACGGATCTCGACGGTATCGCCGAATT
CACAAATGGCAGTATTCATCCACAATTTTAAAAGAAAAGGGGGGATTGGGGGGTACAGTGCAGGGGAAAG
AATAGTAGACATAATAGCAACAGACATACAAACTAAAGAATTACAAAAACAAATTACAAAAATTCAAAAT
TTTCGGGTTTATTACAGGGACAGCAGAGATCCAGTTTGGACTAGTGGAGTTCCGCGTTACATAACTTACG
GTAAATGGCCCGCCTGGCTGACCGCCCAACGACCCCCGCCCATTGACGTCAATAATGACGTATGTTCCCA
TAGTAACGCCAATAGGGACTTTCCATTGACGTCAATGGGTGGAGTATTTACGGTAAACTGCCCACTTGGC
AGTACATCAAGTGTATCATATGCCAAGTACGCCCCCTATTGACGTCAATGACGGTAAATGGCCCGCCTGG
CATTATGCCCAGTACATGACCTTATGGGACTTTCCTACTTGGCAGTACATCTACGTATTAGTCATCGCTA
TTACCATGGTGATGCGGTTTTGGCAGTACATCAATGGGCGTGGATAGCGGTTTGACTCACGGGGATTTCC
AAGTCTCCACCCCATTGACGTCAATGGGAGTTTGTTTTGGCACCAAAATCAACGGGACTTTCCAAAATGT
CGTAACAACTCCGCCCCATTGACGCAAATGGGCGGTAGGCGTGTACGGTGGGAGGTCTATATAAGCAGAG
CTCTCCCTATCAGTGATAGAGATCTCCCTATCAGTGATAGAGATCGTCGACGAGCTCGTTTAGTGAACCG
TCAGATCGCCTGGAGACGCCATCCACGCTGTTTTGACCTCCATAGAAGACACCGGGACCGATCCAGCCTC
CGGACTCTAGCGTTTAAACGCTAGCCACCATGGCGTACCCATACGATGTTCCAGATTACGCTGCTCGAGG
TTATCAAACAAGTTTGTACAAAAAAGTTGGCAACCGCATCCAGGTCAAACGATCAAGGAGCAAAGGCGGG
CTGGCCGGCCCCGACGGCACCAAGTCTGTCTTTGGGCAGATGTGTGCTAAGATGAGCTCGTTTGGTCCCG
ACAGCCTCCTCCTTCCTCACCGTGTCTGGAAAGTCAAGTTTGTGGGTGAATCTGTGGATGACTGTGGGGG
CGGCTACAGCGAGTCCATAGCTGAGATCTGTGAGGAGCTGCAGAACGGACTCACGCCCCTGCTGATCGTG
ACACCCAACGGGAGGGATGAGTCTGGGGCCAACCGAGACTGCTACCTGCTCAGCCCGGCCGCCAGAGCAC
CCGTGCACAGCAGCATGTTCCGCTTCCTGGGTGTGTTGCTGGGCATTGCCATCCGAACCGGGAGTCCCCT
GAGCCTCAACCTTGCCGAGCCTGTCTGGAAGCAGCTGGCTGGGATGAGCCTCACCATCGCGGACCTCAGT
GAGGTTGATAAGGATTTTATTCCTGGACTCATGTACATCCGAGACAATGAAGCCACCTCAGAGGAGTTTG
AAGCCATGAGCCTGCCCTTCACAGTGCCAAGTGCCAGTGGCCAGGACATTCAGTTGAGCTCCAAGCACAC
ACACATCACCCTGGACAACCGCGCGGAGTACGTGCGGCTGGCGATAAACTATAGACTCCATGAATTTGAT
GAGCAGGTGGCTGCTGTTCGGGAAGGAATGGCCCGCGTTGTGCCTGTTCCCCTCCTCTCTCTGTTCACCG
GCTACGAACTGGAGACGATGGTGTGTGGCAGCCCTGACATCCCGCTGCACCTTCTCAAGTCGGTGGCCAC
CTATAAAGGCATCGAGCCTTCCGCATCGCTGATCCAGTGGTTCTGGGAGGTGATGGAGTCCTTCTCCAAC
ACAGAGCGCTCTCTTTTCCTTCGCTTCGTCTGGGGCCGGACGAGGCTGCCCAGGACCATCGCCGACTTCC
GGGGCCGAGACTTCGTCATCCAGGTGTTGGATAAATACAACCCTCCAGACCACTTCCTCCCTGAGTCCTA
CACCTGTTTCTTCTTGCTGAAGCTGCCCAGGTATTCCTGCAAGCAGGTGCTGGAGGAGAAGCTCAAGTAC
GCCATCCACTTCTGCAAGTCCATAGACACAGATGACTACGCTCGCATCGCACTTACAGGAGAGCCAGCCG
CCGACGACAGCAGCGACGATTCAGATAACGAGGATGTCGACTCCTTTGCTTCGGACTCTACACAAGATTA
TTTAACAGGACACTGACCCAACTTTCTTGTACAAAGTGGTTCGATAACGAATTCTACCGGGTAGGGGAGG
CGCTTTTCCCAAGGCAGTCTGGAGCATGCGCTTTAGCAGCCCCGCTGGGCACTTGGCGCTACACAAGTGG
CCTCTGGCCTCGCACACATTCCACATCCACCGGTAGGCGCCAACCGGCTCCGTTCTTTGGTGGCCCCTTC
GCGCCACCTTCTACTCCTCCCCTAGTCAGGAAGTTCCCCCCCGCCCCGCAGCTCGCGTCGTGCAGGACGT
GACAAATGGAAGTAGCACGTCTCACTAGTCTCGTGCAGATGGACAGCACCGCTGAGCAATGGAAGCGGGT
AGGCCTTTGGGGCAGCGGCCAATAGCAGCTTTGCTCCTTCGCTTTCTGGGCTCAGAGGCTGGGAAGGGGT
GGGTCCGGGGGCGGGCTCAGGGGCGGGCTCAGGGGCGGGGCGGGCGCCCGAAGGTCCTCCGGAGGCCCGG
CATTCTGCACGCTTCAAAAGCGCACGTCTGCCGCGCTGTTCTCCTCTTCCTCATCTCCGGGCCTTTCGAC
CTGCAGCCCAAGCTTACCATGACCGAGTACAAGCCCACGGTGCGCCTCGCCACCCGCGACGACGTCCCCA
GGGCCGTACGCACCCTCGCCGCCGCGTTCGCCGACTACCCCGCCACGCGCCACACCGTCGATCCGGACCG
CCACATCGAGCGGGTCACCGAGCTGCAAGAACTCTTCCTCACGCGCGTCGGGCTCGACATCGGCAAGGTG
TGGGTCGCGGACGACGGCGCCGCGGTGGCGGTCTGGACCACGCCGGAGAGCGTCGAAGCGGGGGCGGTGT
TCGCCGAGATCGGCCCGCGCATGGCCGAGTTGAGCGGTTCCCGGCTGGCCGCGCAGCAACAGATGGAAGG
CCTCCTGGCGCCGCACCGGCCCAAGGAGCCCGCGTGGTTCCTGGCCACCGTCGGCGTCTCGCCCGACCAC
CAGGGCAAGGGTCTGGGCAGCGCCGTCGTGCTCCCCGGAGTGGAGGCGGCCGAGCGCGCCGGGGTGCCCG
CCTTCCTGGAGACCTCCGCGCCCCGCAACCTCCCCTTCTACGAGCGGCTCGGCTTCACCGTCACCGCCGA
CGTCGAGGTGCCCGAAGGACCGCGCACCTGGTGCATGACCCGCAAGCCCGGTGCCTGACGCCCGCCCCAC
GACCCGCAGCGCCCGACCGAAAGGAGCGCACGACCCCATGCATCGATAGATCCTAATCAACCTCTGGATT
ACAAAATTTGTGAAAGATTGACTGGTATTCTTAACTATGTTGCTCCTTTTACGCTATGTGGATACGCTGC
TTTAATGCCTTTGTATCATGCTATTGCTTCCCGTATGGCTTTCATTTTCTCCTCCTTGTATAAATCCTGG
TTGCTGTCTCTTTATGAGGAGTTGTGGCCCGTTGTCAGGCAACGTGGCGTGGTGTGCACTGTGTTTGCTG
ACGCAACCCCCACTGGTTGGGGCATTGCCACCACCTGTCAGCTCCTTTCCGGGACTTTCGCTTTCCCCCT
CCCTATTGCCACGGCGGAACTCATCGCCGCCTGCCTTGCCCGCTGCTGGACAGGGGCTCGGCTGTTGGGC
ACTGACAATTCCGTGGTGTTGTCGGGGAAATCATCGTCCTTTCCTTGGCTGCTCGCCTGTGTTGCCACCT
GGATTCTGCGCGGGACGTCCTTCTGCTACGTCCCTTCGGCCCTCAATCCAGCGGACCTTCCTTCCCGCGG
CCTGCTGCCGGCTCTGCGGCCTCTTCCGCGTCTTCGCCTTCGCCCTCAGACGAGTCGGATCTCCCTTTGG
GCCGCCTCCCCGCCTGAGATCCTTTAAGACCAATGACTTACAAGGCAGCTGTAGATCTTAGCCACTTTTT
AAAAGAAAAGGGGGGACTGGAAGGGCTAATTCACTCCCAACGAAGACAAGATCTGCTTTTTGCTTGTACT
GGGTCTCTCTGGTTAGACCAGATCTGAGCCTGGGAGCTCTCTGGCTAACTAGGGAACCCACTGCTTAAGC
CTCAATAAAGCTTGCCTTGAGTGCTTCAAGTAGTGTGTGCCCGTCTGTTGTGTGACTCTGGTAACTAGAG
ATCCCTCAGACCCTTTTAGTCAGTGTGGAAAATCTCTAGCAGTAGTAGTTCATGTCATCTTATTATTCAG
TATTTATAACTTGCAAAGAAATGAATATCAGAGAGTGAGAGGCCCGGGTTAATTAAGGAAAGGGCTAGAT
CATTCTTGAAGACGAAAGGGCCTCGTGATACGCCTATTTTTATAGGTTAATGTCATGATAATAATGGTTT
CTTAGACGTCAGGTGGCACTTTTCGGGGAAATGTGCGCGGAACCCCTATTTGTTTATTTTTCTAAATACA
TTCAAATATGTATCCGCTCATGAGACAATAACCCTGATAAATGCTTCAATAATATTGAAAAAGGAAGAGT
ATGAGTATTCAACATTTCCGTGTCGCCCTTATTCCCTTTTTTGCGGCATTTTGCCTTCCTGTTTTTGCTC
ACCCAGAAACGCTGGTGAAAGTAAAAGATGCTGAAGATCAGTTGGGTGCACGAGTGGGTTACATCGAACT
GGATCTCAACAGCGGTAAGATCCTTGAGAGTTTTCGCCCCGAAGAACGTTTTCCAATGATGAGCACTTTT
AAAGTTCTGCTATGTGGCGCGGTATTATCCCGTGTTGACGCCGGGCAAGAGCAACTCGGTCGCCGCATAC
ACTATTCTCAGAATGACTTGGTTGAGTACTCACCAGTCACAGAAAAGCATCTTACGGATGGCATGACAGT
AAGAGAATTATGCAGTGCTGCCATAACCATGAGTGATAACACTGCGGCCAACTTACTTCTGACAACGATC
GGAGGACCGAAGGAGCTAACCGCTTTTTTGCACAACATGGGGGATCATGTAACTCGCCTTGATCGTTGGG
AACCGGAGCTGAATGAAGCCATACCAAACGACGAGCGTGACACCACGATGCCTGTAGCAATGGCAACAAC
GTTGCGCAAACTATTAACTGGCGAACTACTTACTCTAGCTTCCCGGCAACAATTAATAGACTGGATGGAG
GCGGATAAAGTTGCAGGACCACTTCTGCGCTCGGCCCTTCCGGCTGGCTGGTTTATTGCTGATAAATCTG
GAGCCGGTGAGCGTGGGTCTCGCGGTATCATTGCAGCACTGGGGCCAGATGGTAAGCCCTCCCGTATCGT
AGTTATCTACACGACGGGGAGTCAGGCAACTATGGATGAACGAAATAGACAGATCGCTGAGATAGGTGCC
TCACTGATTAAGCATTGGTAACTGTCAGACCAAGTTTACTCATATATACTTTAGATTGATTTAAAACTTC
ATTTTTAATTTAAAAGGATCTAGGTGAAGATCCTTTTTGATAATCTCATGACCAAAATCCCTTAACGTGA
GTTTTCGTTCCACTGAGCGTCAGACCC
Features (pLannotate 1.2.2; 31 found; start..end, strand, type, name):
     25..613     +  rep_origin     ori: high-copy-number ColE1/pMB1/pBR322/pUC origin of replication
    796..850     +  CDS            lacI (fragment): lac repressor; lacI; The lac repressor binds to the lac operator to inhibit transcription in E. coli. This inhibition can be relieved by adding lactose or isopropyl-β-D-thiogalactopyranoside (IPTG).
    856..949     +  rep_origin     SV40 ori (fragment): SV40 origin of replication
    974..1011    +  CDS            lacI (fragment): lac repressor; lacI; The lac repressor binds to the lac operator to inhibit transcription in E. coli. This inhibition can be relieved by adding lactose or isopropyl-β-D-thiogalactopyranoside (IPTG).
   1024..1045    +  protein_bind   CAP binding site: CAP binding activates transcription in the presence of cAMP. E. coli catabolite activator protein
   1060..1090    +  promoter       lac promoter: promoter for the E. coli lac operon
   1098..1114    +  protein_bind   lac operator: The lac repressor binds to the lac operator to inhibit transcription in E. coli. This inhibition can be relieved by adding lactose or isopropyl-β-D-thiogalactopyranoside (IPTG). lac repressor encoded by lacI
   1148..1231    +  polyA_signal   SV40 poly(A) signal (fragment): SV40 polyadenylation signal
   1398..1727    +  CDS            nef (fragment): NEF_HV1BR - Experimental evidence at protein level: Swiss-Prot protein existence level 1. Extracellular Nef protein targets CD4(+) T-lymphocytes for apoptosis by interacting with CXCR4 surface receptors (PubMed:14990729). From Human immunodeficiency virus type 1 group M subtype B (isolate BRU/LAI) (HIV-1).
   1775..2032    +  LTR            5' LTR (truncated): truncated 5' long terminal repeat (LTR) from HIV-1
   2079..2204    +  misc_feature   HIV-1 Ψ: packaging signal of human immunodeficiency virus type 1
   2188..2526    +  CDS            HIV-1 gag (fragment): gag protein from human immunodeficiency virus 1; gag
   2701..2934    +  misc_feature   RRE: The Rev response element (RRE) of HIV-1 allows for Rev-dependent mRNA export from the nucleus to the cytoplasm.
   3311..3411    +  CDS            Rev (fragment): human immunodeficiency virus 1 (HIV-1) Rev protein; rev; enhances nuclear export of unspliced and incompletely spliced viral mRNAs
   3456..3573    +  misc_feature   cPPT/CTS: central polypurine tract and central termination sequence of HIV-1
   3625..3928    +  enhancer       CMV enhancer: human cytomegalovirus immediate early enhancer
   3929..4132    +  promoter       CMV promoter: human cytomegalovirus (CMV) immediate early promoter
   4134..4153    +  promoter       PLtetO-1 promoter (fragment): modified phage lambda PL promoter with tet operator sites (Lutz and Bujard, 1997)
   4155..4174    +  promoter       PLtetO-1 promoter (fragment): modified phage lambda PL promoter with tet operator sites (Lutz and Bujard, 1997)
   4182..4215    +  promoter       TRE3GV promoter (fragment): 3rd-generation Tet-responsive promoter that can be activated by binding of Tet-On® 3G, optimized for retroviral and lentiviral vectors
   4306..4332    +  CDS            3xHA (fragment): three tandem HA epitope tags
   4349..4366    +  protein_bind   attB1 (fragment): mutant version of attB; core recombination site for the Gateway® BP reaction BP Clonase™
   4372..5613    +  CDS            HERC2 (fragment): HERC2_HUMAN - Experimental evidence at protein level: Swiss-Prot protein existence level 1. E3 ubiquitin-protein ligase that regulates ubiquitin- dependent retention of repair proteins on damaged chromosomes. Recruited to sites of DNA damage in response to ionizing radiation (IR) and facilitates the assembly of UBE2N and RNF8 promoting DNA damage- induced formation of 'Lys-63'-linked ubiquitin chains. Acts as a mediator of binding specificity between UBE2N and RNF8. Involved in the maintenance of RNF168 levels. E3 ubiquitin-protein ligase that promotes the ubiquitination and proteasomal degrad
   5616..5640    -  protein_bind   attB2: mutant version of attB; recombination site for the Gateway® BP reaction BP Clonase™
   5659..6158    +  promoter       PGK promoter: mouse phosphoglycerate kinase 1 promoter
   6179..6778    +  CDS            PuroR: puromycin N-acetyltransferase; pac from Streptomyces alboniger; confers resistance to puromycin
   6845..7433    +  misc_feature   WPRE: woodchuck hepatitis virus posttranscriptional regulatory element
   7441..7506    +  CDS            nef (fragment): NEF_HV1Z2 - Experimental evidence at protein level: Swiss-Prot protein existence level 1. Extracellular Nef protein targets CD4(+) T-lymphocytes for apoptosis by interacting with CXCR4 surface receptors. From Human immunodeficiency virus type 1 group M subtype D (isolate Z2/CDC-Z34) (HIV-1).
   7508..7741    +  LTR            3' LTR (ΔU3): self-inactivating 3' long terminal repeat (LTR) from HIV-1
   7946..8050    +  promoter       AmpR promoter: bla
   8051..8911    +  CDS            AmpR: β-lactamase; bla; confers resistance to ampicillin, carbenicillin, and related antibiotics
