[The description below was written by a language model from this plasmid's Addgene catalogue record and pLannotate feature annotations shown in this document.]
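Description:
p6330 pHAGE-P-CMVt-N-HA-GAW-HERC2-F6 is an HIV-1-based lentiviral mammalian expression plasmid of about 9 kb, built on the pHAGE-P-CMVt-N-HA-GAW Gateway destination backbone. It is propagated in E. coli through a high-copy ColE1/pUC-type origin and an ampicillin resistance gene (β-lactamase). The viral portion contains a truncated 5' LTR, the Ψ packaging signal with a short gag fragment, the Rev response element, the cPPT/CTS and a self-inactivating ΔU3 3' LTR. The transfer RNA can therefore be packaged when helper functions are supplied in trans, and the integrated provirus lacks LTR promoter activity. A WPRE upstream of the 3' LTR enhances transcript expression.

The payload is a fragment of human HERC2, the giant HECT-type E3 ubiquitin ligase, covering amino acids 4421–4834 (fragment "F6", roughly 1.24 kb). It was inserted by Gateway recombination and is flanked by attB1 and attB2 sites. Expression comes from the CMV enhancer/promoter, which is followed by sequences annotated as tet operator-containing fragments. Together with the "CMVt" name, this suggests a tetracycline-regulatable CMV promoter that would be repressible in cells expressing the Tet repressor, although the record does not state this explicitly. An HA epitope supplied by the backbone is fused to the N terminus of the fragment for detection and immunoprecipitation. Downstream, a mouse PGK promoter drives puromycin N-acetyltransferase, which allows selection of transduced or stably transfected cells.

The associated study was a proteomic analysis of HERC2 cellular interactors. In that context, the construct is suited to expressing a defined, tagged C-terminal region of HERC2 in mammalian cells to map which part of the protein binds particular partners.
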