Addgene plasmid #100140: p6330 pHAGE-P-CMVt-N-HA-GAW-HERC2-F6
Purpose: Encodes amino acids 4421-4834 of HERC2.
Depositing lab: Peter Howley. Depositing organization: Harvard Medical School. Publication: Proteomic analysis and identification of cellular interactors of the giant ubiquitin ligase HERC2. Galligan JT, Martinez-Noel G, Arndt V, Hayes S, Chittenden TW, Harper JW, Howley PM. J Proteome Res. 2015 Feb 6;14(2):953-66. doi: 10.1021/pr501005v. Epub 2014 Dec 15. PubMed 25476789.
Backbone
  Vector backbone: PHAGE-P-CMVt-N-HA-GAW
  Backbone size w/o insert (bp): 7800
  Total vector size (bp): 9039
  Vector type: Mammalian Expression, Lentiviral
  Selectable markers: Puromycin
Growth in bacteria
  Bacterial resistance: Ampicillin, 100 μg/mL
  Growth temperature: 37°C
  Growth strain: NEB Stable
  Copy number: Unknown
Gene/Insert
  Gene/Insert name: HERC2
  Species: H. sapiens (human)
  Insert size (bp): 1239
  Mutation: amino acids 4421-4834
  Entrez Gene: HERC2 (a.k.a. D15F37S1, MRT38, SHEP1, jdf2, p528)
  Promoter: CMV
  Tag / fusion protein: HA (N terminal on backbone)
  Cloning method: Gateway Cloning
  Sequencing primers: 5′ M13F
Terms and licenses: Academic/Nonprofit Terms; Industry Terms: Not Available to Industry
How to cite: p6330 pHAGE-P-CMVt-N-HA-GAW-HERC2-F6 was a gift from Peter Howley (Addgene plasmid # 100140 ; http://n2t.net/addgene:100140 ; RRID:Addgene_100140)
